Addgene plasmid #84152: pFGC5941-PacI-ath-STTM823
Purpose: target miRNA823 for destruction in Arabidopsis thaliana
Depositing lab: Guiliang Tang. Depositing organization: Michigan Technological University. Publication: Construction of short tandem target mimic (STTM) to block the functions of plant and animal microRNAs. Tang G, Yan J, Gu Y, Qiao M, Fan R, Mao Y, Tang X. Methods. 2012 Oct;58(2):118-25. doi: 10.1016/j.ymeth.2012.10.006. Epub 2012 Oct 23. PubMed 23098881.
Backbone
  Vector backbone: pFGC5941-PacI
  Backbone manufacturer: Guiliang Tang (Addgene plasmid # 44182)
  Backbone size w/o insert (bp): 8608
  Vector type: Plant Expression
  Selectable markers: Basta
Growth in bacteria
  Bacterial resistance: Chloramphenicol and Kanamycin, 25 & 50 μg/mL
  Growth temperature: 37°C
  Growth strain: DH5alpha
  Copy number: High Copy
Gene/Insert
  Gene/Insert name: STTM823
  Species: A. thaliana (mustard weed)
  Insert size (bp): 2846
  Promoter: 2x35S
  Cloning method: Restriction Enzyme; 5′ cloning site PacI (not destroyed); 3′ cloning site PacI (not destroyed)
  Sequencing primers: 5′ CACTATCCTTCGCAAGACCCTTCC; 3′ CAACACATGAGCGAAACCCTATAA
Terms and licenses: Academic/Nonprofit Terms; Industry Terms: Not Available to Industry
Depositor comments: The insert within this plasmid contains a 2x35S promoter, STTM, T35S and CmR.
How to cite: pFGC5941-PacI-ath-STTM823 was a gift from Guiliang Tang (Addgene plasmid # 84152 ; http://n2t.net/addgene:84152 ; RRID:Addgene_84152)
