[The description below was written by a language model from this plasmid's Addgene catalogue record and pLannotate feature annotations shown in this document.]
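Description:
pFGC5941-PacI-ath-STTM823 is a plant expression binary vector built on the pFGC5941-PacI backbone and designed to knock down miRNA823 function in Arabidopsis thaliana. The feature table shows the typical architecture of an Agrobacterium T-DNA plasmid. Nopaline-type left and right border repeats define the transferred region. Outside the borders, the pVS1 origin with its RepA and StaA genes supports replication and stable maintenance in Agrobacterium. A ColE1/pBR322-type origin with a bom site supports high-copy propagation in E. coli, and a kanamycin resistance gene provides bacterial selection.

The payload is a cassette of roughly 2.8 kb cloned at PacI sites that are retained on both sides. According to the depositor, it contains a 2x35S promoter, the STTM823 sequence, a 35S terminator and a chloramphenicol resistance gene. In the annotation this appears as a partial CaMV 35S copy immediately upstream of a full 35S promoter across the circular junction, then an unannotated interval that presumably holds the STTM, followed by the CaMV polyadenylation signal. The CmR gene with its bacterial promoter travels with the insert, which explains the dual chloramphenicol and kanamycin selection and makes it easy to recover clones that carry the cassette.

A short tandem target mimic is a non-coding transcript with two non-cleavable miRNA binding sites joined by a spacer, and it sequesters the target miRNA and triggers its degradation. Also within the T-DNA, a bar gene driven by the mannopine synthase promoter and terminator confers Basta (phosphinothricin) resistance for selecting transgenic plants. An OCS terminator and a lacZα fragment are backbone remnants. The construct is used for loss-of-function studies of miR823 in stably transformed Arabidopsis.
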