Features (pLannotate 1.2.2; 27 found; start..end, strand, type, name):
      1..346     +  promoter       CaMV 35S promoter: strong constitutive promoter from cauliflower mosaic virus
    298..344     +  promoter       minimal CaMV 35S promoter: minimal 35S promoter from cauliflower mosaic virus
    507..683     +  polyA_signal   CaMV poly(A) signal: cauliflower mosaic virus polyadenylation signal
   1245..1263    -  promoter       SP6 promoter: promoter for bacteriophage SP6 RNA polymerase
   1331..1987    -  CDS            CmR: chloramphenicol acetyltransferase; cat; confers resistance to chloramphenicol
   1988..2024    -  promoter       cat promoter (fragment): promoter of the E. coli cat gene encoding chloramphenicol acetyltransferase
   2024..2052    -  promoter       tet promoter: E. coli promoter for tetracycline efflux protein gene
   2114..2282    -  rep_origin     ori (fragment): high-copy-number ColE1/pMB1/pBR322/pUC origin of replication
   2314..3021    +  terminator     OCS terminator: octopine synthase terminator
   3022..3042    +  misc_feature   MCS (fragment): pUC18/19 multiple cloning site
   3045..3199    +  CDS            lacZα (fragment): LacZα fragment of β-galactosidase; lacZ fragment
   3265..3289    +  misc_feature   RB T-DNA repeat: right border repeat from nopaline C58 T-DNA
   3629..4030    +  CDS            Y4CG_SINFN (fragment): Protein inferred from homology: Swiss-Prot protein existence level 3. From Sinorhizobium fredii (strain NBRC 101917 / NGR234).
   4590..5219    +  CDS            pVS1 StaA: stability protein from the Pseudomonas plasmid pVS1 (Heeb et al., 2000)
   5648..6721    +  CDS            pVS1 RepA: replication protein from the Pseudomonas plasmid pVS1 (Heeb et al., 2000)
   6787..6981    +  rep_origin     pVS1 oriV: origin of replication for the Pseudomonas plasmid pVS1 (Heeb et al., 2000)
   7184..7223    +  CDS            rop (fragment): Rop protein, which maintains plasmids at low copy number; rop
   7325..7465    +  misc_feature   bom: basis of mobility region from pBR322
   7651..8239    -  rep_origin     ori: high-copy-number ColE1/pMB1/pBR322/pUC origin of replication
   8326..9120    -  CDS            KanR: aminoglycoside phosphotransferase; aphA-3; confers resistance to kanamycin
   9545..9569    +  misc_feature   LB T-DNA repeat: left border repeat from nopaline C58 T-DNA
   9655..9907    -  terminator     MAS terminator: mannopine synthase terminator
   9920..10468   -  CDS            bar: PAT_STRHY - Experimental evidence at protein level: Swiss-Prot protein existence level 1. Inactivates phosphinothricin (PPT) by transfer of an acetyl group from acetyl CoA. Can also acetylate demethylphosphinothricin but not PTT or glutamate. This enzyme is an effector of phosphinothricin tripeptide (PTT or bialaphos) resistance. From Streptomyces hygroscopicus. Introduced by genetic manipulation and expressed in glufosinate-tolerant maize by Dekalb Genetics.
  10474..10854   -  promoter       MAS promoter: mannopine synthase promoter (Velten et al., 1984)
  10900..10941   -  rep_origin     ori (fragment): high-copy-number ColE1/pMB1/pBR322/pUC origin of replication
  11045..11063   +  promoter       T7 promoter: promoter for bacteriophage T7 RNA polymerase
  11132..11420   +  promoter       CaMV 35S promoter (fragment): strong constitutive promoter from cauliflower mosaic virus
>Addgene plasmid #84152 | pFGC5941-PacI-ath-STTM823 | addgene full sequence | sequence record 167043 | Addgene NGS Result
TGAGACTTTTCAACAAAGGGTAATTTCGGGAAACCTCCTCGGATTCCATTGCCCAGCTATCTGTCACCTC
ATCGAAAGGACAGTAGAAAAGGAAGGTGGCTCCTACAAATGCCATCATTGCGGTAAAGGAAAGGCTATCA
TTCAAGATGCCTCTGCCGACAGTGGTCCCAAAGATGGACCCCCACCCACGAGGAGCATCGTGGAAAAAGA
AGACGTTCCAACCACGTCTTCAAAGCAAGTGGATTGATGTGACATCTCCACTGACATAAGGGATGACGCA
CAACCCCACTATCCTTCGCAAGACCCTTCCTCTATATAAGGAAGTTCATTTCATTTGGAGAGGACAGCCC
AAGCTTATCTTATATGACTATCACCACCCAGTTGTTGTTGTTATGGTCTAATTTAAATATGGTCTAAAGA
AGAAGAATATCTTATATGACTATCACCACCCAGAATTCGGTACGCTGAAATCACCAGTCTCTCTCTACAA
ATCTATCTCTCTCTATTTTCTCCATAAATAATGCGTGAGTAGTTTCCCGATAAGGGAAATTAGGGTTCTT
ATAGGGTTCCGCTCATGTGTTGAGCATATAAGAAACCCTTAGTATGTATTTGTATTTGTAAAATACTTCT
ATCAATAAAATTCCTAATTCCTAAAACCAAAATCCAGTACTAAAATCCAGATCTCCTAAAGTCCCTATAG
ATCTTTGTCGTGAATATAAACCAGACACGAGACGACTAGACCTGGAGCCCAGACGCCGTTCGAAGCTAGA
AGTACCGCTTAGGCAGGAGGCCGTTAGGGAAAAGATGCTAAGGCAGGGTTGGTTACGTTGACTCCCCCGT
AGGTTTGGTTTAAATATGATGAAGTGGACGGAAGGAAGGAGGAAGACAAGGAAGGATAAGGTTGCAGGCC
CTGTGCAAGGTAAGAAGATGGAAATTTGATAGAGGTACGCTACTATACTTATACTATACGCTAAGGGAAT
GATTGTATTTATACCCTATACCCCCTAATAACCCCTTATCAATTTAAGAAATAATCCGCATAAGCCCCCG
CTTAAAAATTGGTATCAGAGCCATGAATAGGTCTATGACCAAAACTCAAGAGGATAAGACCTCACCAAAA
TACGAAAGAGTCCTTAACTCTAAAGATAAAAGATCTTTCAAGATCAAAACTAGTTCCCTCACACCGGTGA
CGGGGATCGCATGCGACCTCTAGACCATCACATTGGAGCTTCAGCTGCTCGAGTTCTATAGTGTCACCTA
AATCGTATGTGTATGATACATAAGGTTATGTATTAATTGTAGCCGCGTTCTTACGTCGACGTACCAATTG
CGCCCCGCCCTGTCACTCATCGCAGTACTGTTGTAATTCATTAAGCATTCTGCCGACATGGAAGCCATCA
CAAACGGCATGATGAACCTGAATCGCCAGCGGCATCAGCACCTTGTCGCCTTGCGTATAATATTTGCCCA
TGGTGAAAACGGGGGCGAAGAAGTTGTCCATATTGGCCACGTTTAAATCAAAACTGGTGAAACTCACCCA
GGGATTGGCTGAGACGAAAAACATATTCTCAATAAACCCTTTAGGGAAATAGGCCAGGTTTTCACCATAA
CACGCCACATCTTGCGAATATATGTGTAGAAACTGCCGGAAGTCGTCGTGGTATTCACTCCAGAGCGATG
AAAACGTTTCAGTTTGCTCATGGAAAACGGTGTAACAAGGGTGAACACTATCCCATATTACCAGCTCACC
GTCTTTCATTGCCATACGGAACTCCGGATGAGCATTCATCAGGCGGGCAAGAATGTGAATAAAGGCCGGA
TAAAACTTGTGCTTATTTTTCTTTACGGTCTTTAAAAAGGCCGTAATATCCAGCTGAACGGTCTGGTTAT
AGGTACATTGAGCAACTGACTGAAATGCCTCAAAATGTTCTTTACGATGCCATTGGGATATATCAACGGT
GGTATATCCAGTGATTTCTTTCTCCATTTTAGCTTCCTTAGCTCCTGAAAATCTCGATAACTCATTAAAG
CTTATCGATGATAAGCTGTCAAACATGAGAATTTAGCCCGCCTAATGAGCGGGCTTTTTGTTGTGATCCG
CGTTGCTGGCGTTTTTCCATAGGCTCCGCCCCCCTGACGAGCATCACAAAAATCGACGCTCAAGTCAGAG
GTGGCGAAACCCGACAGGACTATAAAGATACCAGGCGTTTCCCCCCTGGAAGCTCCCTCGTGCGCTCTCC
TGTTCCGACCCTGCCGCTTACCGGATACCTGTCCGCCTTTCTTAATTAAGACCCGGGACTAGTCCCTAGA
GTCCTGCTTTAATGAGATATGCGAGACGCCTATGATCGCATGATATTTGCTTTCAATTCTGTTGTGCACG
TTGTAAAAAACCTGAGCATGTGTAGCTCAGATCCTTACCGCCGGTTTCGGTTCATTCTAATGAATATATC
ACCCGTTACTATCGTATTTTTATGAATAATATTCTCCGTTCAATTTACTGATTGTACCCTACTACTTATA
TGTACAATATTAAAATGAAAACAATATATTGTGCTGAATAGGTTTATAGCGACATCTATGATAGAGCGCC
ACAATAACAAACAATTGCGTTTTATTATTACAAATCCAATTTTAAAAAAAGCGGCAGAACCGGTCAAACC
TAAAAGACTGATTACATAAATCTTATTCAAATTTCAAAAGTGCCCCAGGGGCTAGTATCTACGACACACC
GAGCGGCGAACTAATAACGCTCACTGAAGGGAACTCCGGTTCCCCGCCGGCGCGCATGGGTGAGATTCCT
TGAAGTTGAGTATTGGCCGTCCGCTCTACCGAAAGTTACGGGCACCATTCAACCCGGTCCAGCACGGCGG
CCGGGTAACCGACTTGCTGCCCCGAGAATTATGCAGCATTTTTTTGGTGTATGTGGGCCCCAAATGAAGT
GCAGGTCAAACCTTGACAGTGACGACAAATCGTTGGGCGGGTCCAGGGCGAATTTTGCGACAACATGTCG
AGGCTCAGCAGGACCTGCAGGCATGCAAGCTTGGCACTGGCCGTCGTTTTACAACGTCGTGACTGGGAAA
ACCCTGGCGTTACCCAACTTAATCGCCTTGCAGCACATCCCCCTTTCGCCAGCTGGCGTAATAGCGAAGA
GGCCCGCACCGATCGCCCTTCCCAACAGTTGCGCAGCCTGAATGGCGAATGCTAGAGCAGCTTGAGCTTG
GATCAGATTGTCGTTTCCCGCCTTCAGTTTAAACTATCAGTGTTTGACAGGATATATTGGCGGGTAAACC
TAAGAGAAAAGAGCGTTTATTAGAATAATCGGATATTTAAAAGGGCGTGAAAAGGTTTATCCGTTCGTCC
ATTTGTATGTGCATGCCAACCACAGGGTTCCCCTCGGGATCAAAGTACTTTGATCCAACCCCTCCGCTGC
TATAGTGCAGTCGGCTTCTGACGTTCAGTGCAGCCGTCTTCTGAAAACGACATGTCGCACAAGTCCTAAG
TTACGCGACAGGCTGCCGCCCTGCCCTTTTCCTGGCGTTTTCTTGTCGCGTGTTTTAGTCGCATAAAGTA
GAATACTTGCGACTAGAACCGGAGACATTACGCCATGAACAAGAGCGCCGCCGCTGGCCTGCTGGGCTAT
GCCCGCGTCAGCACCGACGACCAGGACTTGACCAACCAACGGGCCGAACTGCACGCGGCCGGCTGCACCA
AGCTGTTTTCCGAGAAGATCACCGGCACCAGGCGCGACCGCCCGGAGCTGGCCAGGATGCTTGACCACCT
ACGCCCTGGCGACGTTGTGACAGTGACCAGGCTAGACCGCCTGGCCCGCAGCACCCGCGACCTACTGGAC
ATTGCCGAGCGCATCCAGGAGGCCGGCGCGGGCCTGCGTAGCCTGGCAGAGCCGTGGGCCGACACCACCA
CGCCGGCCGGCCGCATGGTGTTGACCGTGTTCGCCGGCATTGCCGAGTTCGAGCGTTCCCTAATCATCGA
CCGCACCCGGAGCGGGCGCGAGGCCGCCAAGGCCCGAGGCGTGAAGTTTGGCCCCCGCCCTACCCTCACC
CCGGCACAGATCGCGCACGCCCGCGAGCTGATCGACCAGGAAGGCCGCACCGTGAAAGAGGCGGCTGCAC
TGCTTGGCGTGCATCGCTCGACCCTGTACCGCGCACTTGAGCGCAGCGAGGAAGTGACGCCCACCGAGGC
CAGGCGGCGCGGTGCCTTCCGTGAGGACGCATTGACCGAGGCCGACGCCCTGGCGGCCGCCGAGAATGAA
CGCCAAGAGGAACAAGCATGAAACCGCACCAGGACGGCCAGGACGAACCGTTTTTCATTACCGAAGAGAT
CGAGGCGGAGATGATCGCGGCCGGGTACGTGTTCGAGCCGCCCGCGCACGTCTCAACCGTGCGGCTGCAT
GAAATCCTGGCCGGTTTGTCTGATGCCAAGCTGGCGGCCTGGCCGGCCAGCTTGGCCGCTGAAGAAACCG
AGCGCCGCCGTCTAAAAAGGTGATGTGTATTTGAGTAAAACAGCTTGCGTCATGCGGTCGCTGCGTATAT
GATGCGATGAGTAAATAAACAAATACGCAAGGGGAACGCATGAAGGTTATCGCTGTACTTAACCAGAAAG
GCGGGTCAGGCAAGACGACCATCGCAACCCATCTAGCCCGCGCCCTGCAACTCGCCGGGGCCGATGTTCT
GTTAGTCGATTCCGATCCCCAGGGCAGTGCCCGCGATTGGGCGGCCGTGCGGGAAGATCAACCGCTAACC
GTTGTCGGCATCGACCGCCCGACGATTGACCGCGACGTGAAGGCCATCGGCCGGCGCGACTTCGTAGTGA
TCGACGGAGCGCCCCAGGCGGCGGACTTGGCTGTGTCCGCGATCAAGGCAGCCGACTTCGTGCTGATTCC
GGTGCAGCCAAGCCCTTACGACATATGGGCCACCGCCGACCTGGTGGAGCTGGTTAAGCAGCGCATTGAG
GTCACGGATGGAAGGCTACAAGCGGCCTTTGTCGTGTCGCGGGCGATCAAAGGCACGCGCATCGGCGGTG
AGGTTGCCGAGGCGCTGGCCGGGTACGAGCTGCCCATTCTTGAGTCCCGTATCACGCAGCGCGTGAGCTA
CCCAGGCACTGCCGCCGCCGGCACAACCGTTCTTGAATCAGAACCCGAGGGCGACGCTGCCCGCGAGGTC
CAGGCGCTGGCCGCTGAAATTAAATCAAAACTCATTTGAGTTAATGAGGTAAAGAGAAAATGAGCAAAAG
CACAAACACGCTAAGTGCCGGCCGTCCGAGCGCACGCAGCAGCAAGGCTGCAACGTTGGCCAGCCTGGCA
GACACGCCAGCCATGAAGCGGGTCAACTTTCAGTTGCCGGCGGAGGATCACACCAAGCTGAAGATGTACG
CGGTACGCCAAGGCAAGACCATTACCGAGCTGCTATCTGAATACATCGCGCAGCTACCAGAGTAAATGAG
CAAATGAATAAATGAGTAGATGAATTTTAGCGGCTAAAGGAGGCGGCATGGAAAATCAAGAACAACCAGG
CACCGACGCCGTGGAATGCCCCATGTGTGGAGGAACGGGCGGTTGGCCAGGCGTAAGCGGCTGGGTTGCC
TGCCGGCCCTGCAATGGCACTGGAACCCCCAAGCCCGAGGAATCGGCGTGAGCGGTCGCAAACCATCCGG
CCCGGTACAAATCGGCGCGGCGCTGGGTGATGACCTGGTGGAGAAGTTGAAGGCCGCGCAGGCCGCCCAG
CGGCAACGCATCGAGGCAGAAGCACGCCCCGGTGAATCGTGGCAAGCGGCCGCTGATCGAATCCGCAAAG
AATCCCGGCAACCGCCGGCAGCCGGTGCGCCGTCGATTAGGAAGCCGCCCAAGGGCGACGAGCAACCAGA
TTTTTTCGTTCCGATGCTCTATGACGTGGGCACCCGCGATAGTCGCAGCATCATGGACGTGGCCGTTTTC
CGTCTGTCGAAGCGTGACCGACGAGCTGGCGAGGTGATCCGCTACGAGCTTCCAGACGGGCACGTAGAGG
TTTCCGCAGGGCCGGCCGGCATGGCCAGTGTGTGGGATTACGACCTGGTACTGATGGCGGTTTCCCATCT
AACCGAATCCATGAACCGATACCGGGAAGGGAAGGGAGACAAGCCCGGCCGCGTGTTCCGTCCACACGTT
GCGGACGTACTCAAGTTCTGCCGGCGAGCCGATGGCGGAAAGCAGAAAGACGACCTGGTAGAAACCTGCA
TTCGGTTAAACACCACGCACGTTGCCATGCAGCGTACGAAGAAGGCCAAGAACGGCCGCCTGGTGACGGT
ATCCGAGGGTGAAGCCTTGATTAGCCGCTACAAGATCGTAAAGAGCGAAACCGGGCGGCCGGAGTACATC
GAGATCGAGCTAGCTGATTGGATGTACCGCGAGATCACAGAAGGCAAGAACCCGGACGTGCTGACGGTTC
ACCCCGATTACTTTTTGATCGATCCCGGCATCGGCCGTTTTCTCTACCGCCTGGCACGCCGCGCCGCAGG
CAAGGCAGAAGCCAGATGGTTGTTCAAGACGATCTACGAACGCAGTGGCAGCGCCGGAGAGTTCAAGAAG
TTCTGTTTCACCGTGCGCAAGCTGATCGGGTCAAATGACCTGCCGGAGTACGATTTGAAGGAGGAGGCGG
GGCAGGCTGGCCCGATCCTAGTCATGCGCTACCGCAACCTGATCGAGGGCGAAGCATCCGCCGGTTCCTA
ATGTACGGAGCAGATGCTAGGGCAAATTGCCCTAGCAGGGGAAAAAGGTCGAAAAGGTCTCTTTCCTGTG
GATAGCACGTACATTGGGAACCCAAAGCCGTACATTGGGAACCGGAACCCGTACATTGGGAACCCAAAGC
CGTACATTGGGAACCGGTCACACATGTAAGTGACTGATATAAAAGAGAAAAAAGGCGATTTTTCCGCCTA
AAACTCTTTAAAACTTATTAAAACTCTTAAAACCCGCCTGGCCTGTGCATAACTGTCTGGCCAGCGCACA
GCCGAAGAGCTGCAAAAAGCGCCTACCCTTCGGTCGCTGCGCTCCCTACGCCCCGCCGCTTCGCGTCGGC
CTATCGCGGCCGCTGGCCGCTCAAAAATGGCTGGCCTACGGCCAGGCAATCTACCAGGGCGCGGACAAGC
CGCGCCGTCGCCACTCGACCGCCGGCGCCCACATCAAGGCACCCTGCCTCGCGCGTTTCGGTGATGACGG
TGAAAACCTCTGACACATGCAGCTCCCGGAGACGGTCACAGCTTGTCTGTAAGCGGATGCCGGGAGCAGA
CAAGCCCGTCAGGGCGCGTCAGCGGGTGTTGGCGGGTGTCGGGGCGCAGCCATGACCCAGTCACGTAGCG
ATAGCGGAGTGTATACTGGCTTAACTATGCGGCATCAGAGCAGATTGTACTGAGAGTGCACCATATGCGG
TGTGAAATACCGCACAGATGCGTAAGGAGAAAATACCGCATCAGGCGCTCTTCCGCTTCCTCGCTCACTG
ACTCGCTGCGCTCGGTCGTTCGGCTGCGGCGAGCGGTATCAGCTCACTCAAAGGCGGTAATACGGTTATC
CACAGAATCAGGGGATAACGCAGGAAAGAACATGTGAGCAAAAGGCCAGCAAAAGGCCAGGAACCGTAAA
AAGGCCGCGTTGCTGGCGTTTTTCCATAGGCTCCGCCCCCCTGACGAGCATCACAAAAATCGACGCTCAA
GTCAGAGGTGGCGAAACCCGACAGGACTATAAAGATACCAGGCGTTTCCCCCTGGAAGCTCCCTCGTGCG
CTCTCCTGTTCCGACCCTGCCGCTTACCGGATACCTGTCCGCCTTTCTCCCTTCGGGAAGCGTGGCGCTT
TCTCATAGCTCACGCTGTAGGTATCTCAGTTCGGTGTAGGTCGTTCGCTCCAAGCTGGGCTGTGTGCACG
AACCCCCCGTTCAGCCCGACCGCTGCGCCTTATCCGGTAACTATCGTCTTGAGTCCAACCCGGTAAGACA
CGACTTATCGCCACTGGCAGCAGCCACTGGTAACAGGATTAGCAGAGCGAGGTATGTAGGCGGTGCTACA
GAGTTCTTGAAGTGGTGGCCTAACTACGGCTACACTAGAAGGACAGTATTTGGTATCTGCGCTCTGCTGA
AGCCAGTTACCTTCGGAAAAAGAGTTGGTAGCTCTTGATCCGGCAAACAAACCACCGCTGGTAGCGGTGG
TTTTTTTGTTTGCAAGCAGCAGATTACGCGCAGAAAAAAAGGATCTCAAGAAGATCCTTTGATCTTTTCT
ACGGGGTCTGACGCTCAGTGGAACGAAAACTCACGTTAAGGGATTTTGGTCATGCATTCTAGGTACTAAA
ACAATTCATCCAGTAAAATATAATATTTTATTTTCTCCCAATCAGGCTTGATCCCCAGTAAGTCAAAAAA
TAGCTCGACATACTGTTCTTCCCCGATATCCTCCCTGATCGACCGGACGCAGAAGGCAATGTCATACCAC
TTGTCCGCCCTGCCGCTTCTCCCAAGATCAATAAAGCCACTTACTTTGCCATCTTTCACAAAGATGTTGC
TGTCTCCCAGGTCGCCGTGGGAAAAGACAAGTTCCTCTTCGGGCTTTTCCGTCTTTAAAAAATCATACAG
CTCGCGCGGATCTTTAAATGGAGTGTCTTCTTCCCAGTTTTCGCAATCCACATCGGCCAGATCGTTATTC
AGTAAGTAATCCAATTCGGCTAAGCGGCTGTCTAAGCTATTCGTATAGGGACAATCCGATATGTCGATGG
AGTGAAAGAGCCTGATGCACTCCGCATACAGCTCGATAATCTTTTCAGGGCTTTGTTCATCTTCATACTC
TTCCGAGCAAAGGACGCCATCGGCCTCACTCATGAGCAGATTGCTCCAGCCATCATGCCGTTCAAAGTGC
AGGACCTTTGGAACAGGCAGCTTTCCTTCCAGCCATAGCATCATGTCCTTTTCCCGTTCCACATCATAGG
TGGTCCCTTTATACCGGCTGTCCGTCATTTTTAAATATAGGTTTTCATTTTCTCCCACCAGCTTATATAC
CTTAGCAGGAGACATTCCTTCCGTATCTTTTACGCAGCGGTATTTTTCGATCAGTTTTTTCAATTCCGGT
GATATTCTCATTTTAGCCATTTATTATTTCCTTCCTCTTTTCTACAGTATTTAAAGATACCCCAAGAAGC
TAATTATAACAAGACGAACTCCAATTCACTGTTCCTTGCATTCTAAAACCTTAAATACCAGAAAACAGCT
TTTTCAAAGTTGTTTTCAAAGTTGGCGTATAACATAGTATCGACGGAGCCGATTTTGAAACCGCGGTGAT
CACAGGCAGCAACGCTCTGTCATCGTTACAATCAACATGCTACCCTCCGCGAGATCATCCGTGTTTCAAA
CCCGGCAGCTTAGTTGCCGTTCTTCCGAATAGCATCGGTAACATGAGCAAAGTCTGCCGCCTTACAACGG
CTCTCCCGCTGACGCCGTCCCGGACTGATGGGCTGCCTGTATCGAGTGGTGATTTTGTGCCGAGCTGCCG
GTCGGGGAGCTGTTGGCTGGCTGGTGGCAGGATATATTGTGGTGTAAACAAATTGACGCTTAGACAACTT
AATAACACATTGCGGACGTTTTTAATGTACTGAATTAACGCCGAATTAATTCGAGCTCGGATCTGATAAT
TTATTTGAAAATTCATAAGAAAAGCAAACGTTACATGAATTGATGAAACAATACAAAGACAGATAAAGCC
ACGCACATTTAGGATATTGGCCGAGATTACTGAATATTGAGTAAGATCACGGAATTTCTGACAGGAGCAT
GTCTTCAATTCAGCCCAAATGGCAGTTGAAATACTCAAACCGCCCCATATGCAGGAGCGGATCATTCATT
GTTTGTTTGGTTGCCTTTGCCAACATGGGAGTCCAAGATTCTGCAGTCAAATCTCGGTGACGGGCAGGAC
CGGACGGGGCGGTACCGGCAGGCTGAAGTCCAGCTGCCAGAAACCCACGTCATGCCAGTTCCCGTGCTTG
AAGCCGGCCGCCCGCAGCATGCCGCGGGGGGCATATCCGAGCGCCTCGTGCATGCGCACGCTCGGGTCGT
TGGGCAGCCCGATGACAGCGACCACGCTCTTGAAGCCCTGTGCCTCCAGGGACTTCAGCAGGTGGGTGTA
GAGCGTGGAGCCCAGTCCCGTCCGCTGGTGGCGGGGGGAGACGTACACGGTCGACTCGGCCGTCCAGTCG
TAGGCGTTGCGTGCCTTCCAGGGGCCCGCGTAGGCGATGCCGGCGACCTCGCCGTCCACCTCGGCGACGA
GCCAGGGATAGCGCTCCCGCAGACGGACGAGGTCGTCCGTCCACTCCTGCGGTTCCTGCGGCTCGGTACG
GAAGTTGACCGTGCTTGTCTCGATGTAGTGGTTGACGATGGTGCAGACCGCCGGCATGTCCGCCTCGGTG
GCACGGCGGATGTCGGCCGGGCGTCGTTCTGGGCTCATCGATTCGATTTGGTGTATCGAGATTGGTTATG
AAATTCAGATGCTAGTGTAATGTATTGGTAATTTGGGAAGATATAATAGGAAGCAAGGCTATTTATCCAT
TTCTGAAAAGGCGAAATGGCGTCACCGCGAGCGTCACGCGCATTCCGTTCTTGCTGTAAAGCGTTGTTTG
GTACACTTTTGACTAGCGAGGCTTGGCGTGTCAGCGTATCTATTCAAAAGTCGTTAATGGCTGCGGATCA
AGAAAAAGTTGGAATAGAAACAGAATACCCGCGAAATTCAGGCCCGGTTGCCATGTCCTACACGCCGAAA
TAAACGACCAAATTAGTAGAAAAATAAAAACTGACTCGGATACTTACGTCACGTCTTGCGCACTGATTTG
AAAAATCTCAGAATTCATGGATCCTAGGTGAGTCTAGAGAGTTAATTAAGTTTGCAAGCAGCAGATTACG
CGCAGAAAAAAAGGATCTCAAGGAGATCCTTTGGATCACAAAAAAAAGCCCGCTCATTAGGCGGGTTAAG
TTCCCGGGTACTGCAGCCGATTCATTAATGCAGGTTAACCTGGCTTATCGAAATTAATACGACTCACTAT
AGGGAGACCGGCAGATCTGATCCCTACTCCAAAAATGTCAAAGATACAGTCTCAGAAGACCAAAGGGCTA
TTGAGACTTTTCAACAAAGGGTAATTTCGGGAAACCTCCTCGGATTCCATTGCCCAGCTATCTGTCACTT
CATCGAAAGGACAGTGGAAAAGGAAGGTGGCTCCTACAAATGCCATCATTGCGATAAAGGAAAGGCTATC
ATTCAAGATGCCTCTGCCGACAGTGGTCCCAAAGATGGACCCCCACCCACGAGGAGCATCGTGGGAAAAG
AAGACGTTCCAACCACGTCTTCAAAGCAAGTGGATTGATGTGACATCTCCACTGACGTAAGGGATGACGC
ACAATCCCACCCCTACTCCAAAAATGTCAAAGATACTGTCTCAGAAGACCAAAGGGCTAT
