>Addgene plasmid #84152 | pFGC5941-PacI-ath-STTM823 | depositor partial sequence | sequence record 160708 | STTM
ATCTTATATGACTATCACCACCCAGTTGTTGTTGTTATGGTCTAATTTAAATATGGTCTAAAGAAGAAGA
ATATCTTATATGACTATCACCACCCA
